>Addgene plasmid #42707 | TAL3244 | depositor partial sequence | sequence record 57827 | TAL3244 sequence 2430 bps
TCTAGAGCTAGCACCATGGACTACAAAGACCATGACGGTGATTATAAAGATCATGACATCGATTACAAGG
ATGACGATGACAAGATGGCCCCCAAGAAGAAGAGGAAGGTGGGCATTCACCGCGGGGTACCTATGGTGGA
CTTGAGGACACTCGGTTATTCGCAACAGCAACAGGAGAAAATCAAGCCTAAGGTCAGGAGCACCGTCGCG
CAACACCACGAGGCGCTTGTGGGGCATGGCTTCACTCATGCGCATATTGTCGCGCTTTCACAGCACCCTG
CGGCGCTTGGGACGGTGGCTGTCAAATACCAAGATATGATTGCGGCCCTGCCCGAAGCCACGCACGAGGC
AATTGTAGGGGTCGGTAAACAGTGGTCGGGAGCGCGAGCACTTGAGGCGCTGCTGACTGTGGCGGGTGAG
CTTAGGGGGCCTCCGCTCCAGCTCGACACCGGGCAGCTGCTGAAGATCGCGAAGAGAGGGGGAGTAACAG
CGGTAGAGGCAGTGCACGCCTGGCGCAATGCGCTCACCGGGGCCCCCTTGAACCTGACCCCAGACCAGGT
AGTCGCAATCGCGTCAAACGGAGGGGGAAAGCAAGCCCTGGAAACCGTGCAAAGGTTGTTGCCGGTCCTT
TGTCAAGACCACGGCCTTACACCGGAGCAAGTCGTGGCCATTGCATCCCACGACGGTGGCAAACAGGCTC
TTGAGACGGTTCAGAGACTTCTCCCAGTTCTCTGTCAAGCCCACGGGCTGACTCCCGATCAAGTTGTAGC
GATTGCGTCGAACATTGGAGGGAAACAAGCATTGGAGACTGTCCAACGGCTCCTTCCCGTGTTGTGTCAA
GCCCACGGTTTGACGCCTGCACAAGTGGTCGCCATCGCCAGCCATGATGGCGGTAAGCAGGCGCTGGAAA
CAGTACAGCGCCTGCTGCCTGTACTGTGCCAGGATCATGGACTGACCCCAGACCAGGTAGTCGCAATCGC
GTCAAACGGAGGGGGAAAGCAAGCCCTGGAAACCGTGCAAAGGTTGTTGCCGGTCCTTTGTCAAGACCAC
GGCCTTACACCGGAGCAAGTCGTGGCCATTGCAAGCAATGGGGGTGGCAAACAGGCTCTTGAGACGGTTC
AGAGACTTCTCCCAGTTCTCTGTCAAGCCCACGGGCTGACTCCCGATCAAGTTGTAGCGATTGCGTCGAA
CATTGGAGGGAAACAAGCATTGGAGACTGTCCAACGGCTCCTTCCCGTGTTGTGTCAAGCCCACGGTTTG
ACGCCTGCACAAGTGGTCGCCATCGCCAGCCATGATGGCGGTAAGCAGGCGCTGGAAACAGTACAGCGCC
TGCTGCCTGTACTGTGCCAGGATCATGGACTGACCCCAGACCAGGTAGTCGCAATCGCGTCGAACATTGG
GGGAAAGCAAGCCCTGGAAACCGTGCAAAGGTTGTTGCCGGTCCTTTGTCAAGACCACGGCCTTACACCG
GAGCAAGTCGTGGCCATTGCAAGCAACATCGGTGGCAAACAGGCTCTTGAGACGGTTCAGAGACTTCTCC
CAGTTCTCTGTCAAGCCCACGGGCTGACTCCCGATCAAGTTGTAGCGATTGCGTCCAACGGTGGAGGGAA
ACAAGCATTGGAGACTGTCCAACGGCTCCTTCCCGTGTTGTGTCAAGCCCACGGTTTGACGCCTGCACAA
GTGGTCGCCATCGCCAACAACAACGGCGGTAAGCAGGCGCTGGAAACAGTACAGCGCCTGCTGCCTGTAC
TGTGCCAGGATCATGGACTGACCCCAGACCAGGTAGTCGCAATCGCGTCAAACGGAGGGGGAAAGCAAGC
CCTGGAAACCGTGCAAAGGTTGTTGCCGGTCCTTTGTCAAGACCACGGCCTTACACCGGAGCAAGTCGTG
GCCATTGCAAGCAATGGGGGTGGCAAACAGGCTCTTGAGACGGTTCAGAGACTTCTCCCAGTTCTCTGTC
AAGCCCACGGGCTGACTCCCGATCAAGTTGTAGCGATTGCGTCGCATGACGGAGGGAAACAAGCATTGGA
GACTGTCCAACGGCTCCTTCCCGTGTTGTGTCAAGCCCACGGTTTGACGCCTGCACAAGTGGTCGCCATC
GCCAGCCATGATGGCGGTAAGCAGGCGCTGGAAACAGTACAGCGCCTGCTGCCTGTACTGTGCCAGGATC
ATGGACTGACACCCGAACAGGTGGTCGCCATTGCTTCCCACGACGGAGGACGGCCAGCCTTGGAGTCCAT
CGTAGCCCAATTGTCCAGGCCCGATCCCGCGTTGGCTGCGTTAACGAATGACCATCTGGTGGCGTTGGCA
TGTCTTGGTGGACGACCCGCGCTCGATGCAGTCAAAAAGGGTCTGCCTCATGCTCCCGCATTGATCAAAA
GAACCAACCGGCGGATTCCCGAGAGAACTTCCCATCGAGTCGCGGGATCC
