>Addgene plasmid #42707 | TAL3244 | addgene partial sequence | sequence record 61023 | JDS-TALEN-F 5'-TAGGGGTCGGTAAACAGTGG-3'
ACTGTGGCGGGTGAGCTTAGGGGGCCTCCGCTCCAGCTCGACACCGGGCAGCTGCTGAAGATCGCGAAGA
GAGGGGGAGTAACAGCGGTAGAGGCAGTGCACGCCTGGCGCAATGCGCTCACCGGGGCCCCCTTGAACCT
GACCCCAGACCAGGTAGTCGCAATCGCGTCAAACGGAGGGGGAAAGCAAGCCCTGGAAACCGTGCAAAGG
TTGTTGCCGGTCCTTTGTCAAGACCACGGCCTTACACCGGAGCAAGTCGTGGCCATTGCATCCCACGACG
GTGGCAAACAGGCTCTTGAGACGGTTCAGAGACTTCTCCCAGTTCTCTGTCAAGCCCACGGGCTGACTCC
CGATCAAGTTGTAGCGATTGCGTCGAACATTGGAGGGAAACAAGCATTGGAGACTGTCCAACGGCTCCTT
CCCGTGTTGTGTCAAGCCCACGGTTTGACGCCTGCACAAGTGGTCGCCATCGCCAGCCATGATGGCGGTA
AGCAGGCGCTGGAAACAGTACAGCGCCTGCTGCCTGTACTGTGCCAGGATCATGGACTGACCCCAGACCA
GGTAGTCGCAATCGCGTCAAACGGAGGGGGAAAGCAAGCCCTGGAAACCGTGCAAAGGTTGTTGCCGGTC
CTTTGTCAAGACCACGGCCTTACACCGGAGCAAGTCGTGGCCATTGCAAGCAATGGGGGTGGCAAACAGG
CTCTTGAGACGGTTCAGAGACTTCTCCCAGTTCTCTGTCAAGCCCACGGGCTGACTCCCGATCAAGTTGT
AGCGATTGCGTCGAACATTGGAGGGAAACAAGCATTGGAGACTGTCCAACGGCTCCTTCCCGTGTTGTGT
CAAGCCCACGGTTTGACGCCTGCACAAGTGGTCGCCATCGCCAGCCATGATGGCGGTAAGCAGGCGCTGG
AAA
