[The description below was written by a language model from this plasmid's Addgene catalogue record.]
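Description:
TAL3244 is a TALEN expression plasmid built on the JDS71 backbone (about 6.4 kb without insert), encoding the "left" half of a nuclease pair directed against the zebrafish dopamine receptor gene drd4b (also known as Drd4c). It is propagated in E. coli as a high-copy plasmid under ampicillin selection. The record does not name the origin of replication, and no feature table is provided, so the layout of the elements can only be inferred from the catalogue fields.

The insert of roughly 1.6 kb is not the drd4b gene itself. It is an engineered array of TAL effector repeats designed to recognise a specific 18-nucleotide site in that locus. The array was cloned by restriction-enzyme methods that destroyed both junction sites, placing it in frame with elements supplied by the backbone: an N-terminal 3X Flag tag for detection and a C-terminal wild-type FokI nuclease domain. Because FokI cleaves only as a dimer, this left monomer must be used with a matching right-side TALEN that binds the opposite strand nearby. Together the pair introduces a double-strand break whose error-prone repair can produce disruptive indel mutations.

Expression is driven by a CMV promoter for use in mammalian cells. The vector type also lists T7, which indicates a T7 promoter that allows in vitro transcription of TALEN mRNA, the usual route for delivery into zebrafish embryos by microinjection. The listed BGH reverse sequencing primer suggests a BGH polyadenylation region downstream of the coding sequence. The construct is intended for targeted disruption of drd4b in zebrafish, consistent with the associated work on TALEN-mediated gene disruption in somatic zebrafish cells.
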