Addgene plasmid #42707: TAL3244
Depositing lab: Keith Joung. Depositing organization: Massachusetts General Hospital. Publication: Targeted gene disruption in somatic zebrafish cells using engineered TALENs. Sander JD, Cade L, Khayter C, Reyon D, Peterson RT, Joung JK, Yeh JR. Nat Biotechnol. 2011 Aug 5;29(8):697-8. doi: 10.1038/nbt.1934. PubMed 21822241.
Backbone
  Vector backbone: JDS71
  Backbone manufacturer: Addgene plasmid #32287
  Backbone size w/o insert (bp): 6447
  Vector type: Mammalian Expression ; T7
Growth in bacteria
  Bacterial resistance: Ampicillin, 100 μg/mL
  Growth temperature: 37°C
  Growth strain: XL1 Blue
  Copy number: High Copy
Gene/Insert
  Gene/Insert name: ZebrafishCommunity-drd4b-left (alt name: drd4b)
  Species: D. rerio (zebrafish)
  Insert size (bp): 1640
  Entrez Gene: drd4b (a.k.a. Drd4c)
  Promoter: CMV
  Tag / fusion protein: 3X Flag (N terminal on backbone); WT FOKI (C terminal on backbone)
  Cloning method: Restriction Enzyme; 5′ cloning site N/A (destroyed during cloning); 3′ cloning site N/A (destroyed during cloning)
  Sequencing primers: 5′ CMV-F; 3′ BGH-rev
Terms and licenses: Academic/Nonprofit Terms; Industry Terms: Not Available to Industry
Depositor comments: Target binding site: TTCACTTACAATGTTCCC It is strongly recommended that users perform a diagnostic digest to verify this plasmid prior to use. For example, a double digest of the plasmid with BamHI and KpnI should result in two bands at 2.3kb and 5.8kb.
How to cite: TAL3244 was a gift from Keith Joung (Addgene plasmid # 42707 ; http://n2t.net/addgene:42707 ; RRID:Addgene_42707)
